Addgene plasmid #221762: pMRXIB-mRuby3-CERT(PHD)
Purpose: Stable expression of mRuby3-CERT(PHD) in mammalian cells
Depositing lab: Noboru Mizushima. Depositing organization: The University of Tokyo. Publication: Syntaxin 17 recruitment to mature autophagosomes is temporally regulated by PI4P accumulation. Shinoda S, Sakai Y, Matsui T, Uematsu M, Koyama-Honda I, Sakamaki JI, Yamamoto H, Mizushima N. Elife. 2024 Jun 4;12:RP92189. doi: 10.7554/eLife.92189. PubMed 38831696.
Backbone
  Vector backbone: pMRX-IB
  Backbone manufacturer: Dr.Shoji Yamaoka of Tokyo Medical and Dental University
  Backbone size w/o insert (bp): 6137
  Total vector size (bp): 7044
  Vector type: Mammalian Expression, Retroviral
  Selectable markers: Blasticidin
Growth in bacteria
  Bacterial resistance: Ampicillin, 100 μg/mL
  Growth temperature: 37°C
  Growth strain: NEB Stable
  Growth instructions: 100 μg/mL
  Copy number: High Copy
Gene/Insert
  Gene/Insert name: CERT (alt name: CERT(PHD))
  Species: H. sapiens (human)
  Insert size (bp): 366
  Mutation: amino acids 1–116
  GenBank ID: NM_001130105
  Entrez Gene: CERT1 (a.k.a. CERT, CERTL, COL4A3BP, GPBP, MRD34, STARD11)
  Tag / fusion protein: mRuby3 (N terminal on insert)
  Cloning method: Gibson Cloning
  Sequencing primers: 5′ AAGggttcaggctcgGGATCCATGTCGGATAATCAGAGCTG; 3′ CCGCtCTCGAGacccGAATTCTCATCCATATCCAGATTCAGTC
Terms and licenses: Academic/Nonprofit Terms; Industry Terms: Not Available to Industry
How to cite: pMRXIB-mRuby3-CERT(PHD) was a gift from Noboru Mizushima (Addgene plasmid # 221762 ; http://n2t.net/addgene:221762 ; RRID:Addgene_221762)
