[The description below was written by a language model from this plasmid's Addgene catalogue record and pLannotate feature annotations shown in this document.]
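Description:
pMRXIB-mRuby3-CERT(PHD) is a Moloney murine leukemia virus-based retroviral vector built on the pMRX-IB backbone for stable expression of a fluorescent lipid-binding probe in mammalian cells. It is maintained in E. coli through a high-copy ColE1/pUC-type origin and an ampicillin resistance gene (β-lactamase with its own promoter). The viral portion begins with a CMV enhancer fused to a partial LTR, forming a hybrid 5′ LTR that drives production of the genomic RNA in packaging cells. This is followed by the MMLV Ψ packaging signal, a truncated gag segment lacking its start codon, and a pol region containing the splice acceptor. A full MMLV LTR closes the proviral unit. A short lacI fragment in the bacterial backbone appears to be a cloning remnant.

The payload is a bicistronic cassette. The first open reading frame encodes the red fluorescent protein mRuby3 fused at the N terminus of amino acids 1–116 of human CERT1 (CERT/COL4A3BP), the pleckstrin homology domain (PHD) of the ceramide transfer protein. The automated annotation matched this fragment to the Chinese hamster orthologue, but the catalogue entry gives the source as human. Downstream, an EMCV IRES allows translation of the bsr blasticidin S deaminase gene from the same transcript, so blasticidin selection enriches for transduced cells that also express the fusion. No separate internal promoter is annotated, so expression is presumably driven from the LTR. The CERT PH domain is generally known as a phosphatidylinositol 4-phosphate binder. In line with this, the associated publication concerns PI4P accumulation on maturing autophagosomes, so the construct most likely serves as a live-cell PI4P reporter.
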