Features (pLannotate 1.2.2; 14 found; start..end, strand, type, name):
      1..380     +  enhancer       CMV enhancer: human cytomegalovirus immediate early enhancer
    381..676     +  LTR            3' LTR (ΔU3) (fragment): self-inactivating 3' long terminal repeat (LTR) from Moloney murine leukemia virus
    739..1096    +  misc_feature   MMLV Ψ: packaging signal of Moloney murine leukemia virus (MMLV)
   1161..1577    +  CDS            gag (truncated): truncated Moloney murine leukemia virus (MMLV) gag gene lacking the start codon
   1587..1961    +  misc_feature   pol region: Moloney murine leukemia virus (MMLV) pol region containing the splice acceptor site
   1994..2704    +  CDS            mRuby3: mRuby3 is a basic (constitutively fluorescent) red fluorescent protein published in 2016, derived from Entacmaea quadricolor. It has low acid sensitivity.
   2723..3088    +  CDS            CERT1 (fragment): CERT_CRIGR - Also known as CERT, COL4A3BP. Experimental evidence at protein level: Swiss-Prot protein existence level 1. Shelters ceramides and diacylglycerol lipids inside its START domain and mediates the intracellular trafficking of ceramides and diacylglycerol lipids in a non-vesicular manner (PubMed:19005213). From Cricetulus griseus (Chinese hamster) (Cricetulus barabensis griseus).
   3130..3705    +  misc_feature   IRES2: internal ribosome entry site (IRES) of the encephalomyocarditis virus (EMCV)
   3718..4137    +  CDS            bsr: BSR_BACCE - Experimental evidence at protein level: Swiss-Prot protein existence level 1. Catalyzes the deamination of the cytosine moiety of the antibiotics blasticidin S, cytomycin and acetylblasticidin S. From Bacillus cereus.
   4248..4839    +  LTR            LTR: long terminal repeat from Moloney murine leukemia virus
   4905..4957    -  CDS            lacI (fragment): lac repressor; lacI; The lac repressor binds to the lac operator to inhibit transcription in E. coli. This inhibition can be relieved by adding lactose or isopropyl-β-D-thiogalactopyranoside (IPTG).
   5140..5728    -  rep_origin     ori: high-copy-number ColE1/pMB1/pBR322/pUC origin of replication
   5892..6752    -  CDS            AmpR: β-lactamase; bla; confers resistance to ampicillin, carbenicillin, and related antibiotics
   6753..6857    -  promoter       AmpR promoter: bla
>Addgene plasmid #221762 | pMRXIB-mRuby3-CERT(PHD) | addgene full sequence | sequence record 443436 | Addgene NGS Result
GACATTGATTATTGACTAGTTATTAATAGTAATCAATTACGGGGTCATTAGTTCATAGCCCATATATGGA
GTTCCGCGTTACATAACTTACGGTAAATGGCCCGCCTGGCTGACCGCCCAACGACCCCCGCCCATTGACG
TCAATAATGACGTATGTTCCCATAGTAACGCCAATAGGGACTTTCCATTGACGTCAATGGGTGGAGTATT
TACGGTAAACTGCCCACTTGGCAGTACATCAAGTGTATCATATGCCAAGTACGCCCCCTATTGACGTCAA
TGACGGTAAATGGCCCGCCTGGCATTATGCCCAGTACATGACCTTATGGGACTTTCCTACTTGGCAGTAC
ATCTACGTATTAGTCATCGCTATTACCATGCTAGAGAACCATCAGATGTTTCCAGGGTGCCCCAAGGACC
TGAAATGACCCTGTGCCTTATTTGAACTAACCAATCAGTTCGCTTCTCGCTTCTGTTCGCGCGCTTCTGC
TCCCCGAGCTCAATAAAAGAGCCCACAACCCCTCACTCGGCGCGCCAGTCCTCCGATTGACTGAGTCGCC
CGGGTACCCGTGTATCCAATAAACCCTCTTGCAGTTGCATCCGACTTGTGGTCTCGCTGTTCCTTGGGAG
GGTCTCCTCTGAGTGATTGACTACCCGTCAGCGGGGGTCTTTCATTTGGGGGCTCGTCCGGGATCGGGAG
ACCCCTGCCCAGGGACCACCGACCCACCACCGGGAGGTAAGCTGGCCAGCAACTTATCTGTGTCTGTCCG
ATTGTCTAGTGTCTATGACTGATTTTATGCGCCTGCGTCGGTACTAGTTAGCTAACTAGCTCTGTATCTG
GCGGACCCGTGGTGGAACTGACGAGTTCGGAACACCCGGCCGCAACCCTGGGAGACGTCCCAGGGACTTC
GGGGGCCGTTTTTGTGGCCCGACCTGAGTCCAAAAATCCCGATCGTTTTGGACTCTTTGGTGCACCCCCC
TTAGAGGAGGGATATGTGGTTCTGGTAGGAGACGAGAACCTAAAACAGTTCCCGCCTCCGTCTGAATTTT
TGCTTTCGGTTTGGGACCGAAGCCGCGCCGCGCGTCTTGTCTGCTGCAGCATCGTTCTGTGTTGTCTCTG
TCTGACTGTGTTTCTGTATTTGTCTGAAAATATGGGCCCGGGCCAGACTGTTACCACTCCCTTAAGTTTG
ACCTTAGGTCACTGGAAAGATGTCGAGCGGATCGCTCACAACCAGTCGGTAGATGTCAAGAAGAGACGTT
GGGTTACCTTCTGCTCTGCAGAATGGCCAACCTTTAACGTCGGATGGCCGCGAGACGGCACCTTTAACCG
AGACCTCATCACCCAGGTTAAGATCAAGGTCTTTTCACCTGGCCCGCATGGACACCCAGACCAGGTCCCC
TACATCGTGACCTGGGAAGCCTTGGCTTTTGACCCCCCTCCCTGGGTCAAGCCCTTTGTACACCCTAAGC
CTCCGCCTCCTCTTCCTCCATCCGCCCCGTCTCTCCCCCTTGAACCTCCTCGTTCGACCCCGCCTCGATC
CTCCCTTTATCCAGCCCTCACTCCTTCTCTAGGCGCCCCCATATGGCCATATGAGATCTTATATGGGGCA
CCCCCGCCCCTTGTAAACTTCCCTGACCCTGACATGACAAGAGTTACTAACAGCCCCTCTCTCCAAGCTC
ACTTACAGGCTCTCTACTTAGTCCAGCACGAAGTCTGGAGACCTCTGGCGGCAGCCTACCAAGAACAACT
GGACCGACCGGTGGTACCTCACCCTTACCGAGTCGGCGACACAGTGTGGGTCCGCCGACACCAGACTAAG
AACCTAGAACCTCGCTGGAAAGGACCTTACACAGTCCTGCTGACCACCCCCACCGCCCTCAAAGTAGACG
GCATCGCAGCTTGGATACACGCCGCCCACGTGAAGGCTGCCGACCCCGGGGGTGGACCATCCTCTAGACT
GCCGGATCTGCCATCGATATAAAGCTTGCCACCATGGTGAGCAAGGGCGAGGAGCTCATCAAGGAGAACA
TGCGGATGAAAGTCGTCATGGAAGGCTCTGTCAATGGGCACCAGTTCAAGTGTACCGGAGAAGGGGAAGG
GCGTCCCTATGAAGGCGTACAAACCATGCGCATCAAAGTGATAGAGGGCGGGCCACTCCCTTTTGCCTTC
GACATTCTGGCTACCTCCTTCATGTATGGCAGTCGGACATTCATCAAGTATCCCGCAGACATTCCGGACT
TCTTCAAACAGTCCTTTCCAGAAGGCTTTACATGGGAGAGGGTGACTAGGTACGAAGATGGCGGAGTGGT
TACTGTGACTCAGGACACGTCATTGGAGGACGGAGAGCTGGTGTACAATGTGAAAGTACGCGGAGTGAAC
TTTCCCAGCAATGGTCCTGTTATGCAGAAGAAAACCAAGGGTTGGGAACCCAATACGGAGATGATGTATC
CAGCTGATGGTGGCCTGAGGGGATACACAGACATAGCCCTGAAAGTCGATGGAGGTGGCCATCTGCACTG
CAACTTTGTGACCACCTACAGAAGCAAGAAAACTGTGGGGAACATTAAGATGCCTGGAGTGCATGCAGTC
GATCACAGACTTGAGAGAATCGAGGAGTCTGATAACGAGACATACGTGGTACAACGAGAAGTTGCCGTTG
CGAAGTACAGCAATCTGGGCGGGGGCATGGACGAGCTGTACAAGGGTTCAGGCTCGGGATCCATGTCGGA
TAATCAGAGCTGGAACTCGTCGGGCTCGGAGGAGGATCCAGAGACGGAGTCTGGGCCGCCTGTGGAGCGC
TGCGGGGTCCTCAGTAAGTGGACAAACTACATTCATGGGTGGCAGGATCGTTGGGTAGTTTTGAAAAATA
ATGCTCTGAGTTACTACAAATCTGAAGATGAAACAGAGTATGGCTGCAGAGGATCCATCTGTCTTAGCAA
GGCTGTCATCACACCTCACGATTTTGATGAATGTCGATTTGATATTAGTGTAAATGATAGTGTTTGGTAT
CTTCGTGCTCAGGATCCAGATCATAGACAGCAATGGATAGATGCCATTGAACAGCACAAGACTGAATCTG
GATATGGATGAGAATTCGGGTCTCGAGAGCGGCCGCTACGTAAATTCCGCCCCCCCCCCTAACGTTACTG
GCCGAAGCCGCTTGGAATAAGGCCGGTGTGCGTTTGTCTATATGTTATTTTCCACCATATTGCCGTCTTT
TGGCAATGTGAGGGCCCGGAAACCTGGCCCTGTCTTCTTGACGAGCATTCCTAGGGGTCTTTCCCCTCTC
GCCAAAGGAATGCAAGGTCTGTTGAATGTCGTGAAGGAAGCAGTTCCTCTGGAAGTTTCTTGAAGACAAA
CAACGTCTGTAGCGACCCTTTGCAGGCAGCGGAACCCCCCACCTGGCGACAGGTGCCTCTGCGGCCAAAA
GCCACGTGTATAAGATACACCTGCAAAGGCGGCACAACCCCAGTGCCACGTTGTGAGTTGGATAGTTGTG
GAAAGAGTCAAATGGCTCTCCTCAAGCGTATTCAACAAGGGGCTGAAGGATGCCCAGAAGGTACCCCATT
GTATGGGATCTGATCTGGGGCCTCGGTGCACATGCTTTACATGTGTTTAGTCGAGGTTAAAAAAACGTCT
AGGCCCCCCGAACCACGGGGACGTGGTTTTCCTTTGAAAAACACGATGATAATATGGCCACAACCGTCGA
CATGGTCATGAAAACATTTAACATTTCTCAACAAGATCTAGAATTAGTAGAAGTAGCGACAGAGAAGATT
ACAATGCTTTATGAGGATAATAAACATCATGTGGGAGCGGCAATTCGTACGAAAACAGGAGAAATCATTT
CGGCAGTACATATTGAAGCGTATATAGGACGAGTAACTGTTTGTGCAGAAGCCATTGCGATTGGTAGTGC
AGTTTCGAATGGACAAAAGGATTTTGACACGATTGTAGCTGTTAGACACCCTTATTCTGACGAAGTAGAT
AGAAGTATTCGAGTGGTAAGTCCTTGTGGTATGTGTAGGGAGTTGATTTCAGACTATGCACCAGATTGTT
TTGTGTTAATAGAAATGAATGGCAAGTTAGTCAAAACTACGATTGAAGAACTCATTCCACTCAAATATAC
CCGAAATTAAGTCGACCGCCCGCCCCACGACCCGCAGCGCCCGACCGAAAGGAGCGCACGACCCCATGGC
TCGACGATAAAATAAAAGATTTTATTTAGTCTCCAGAAAAAGGGGGGAATGAAAGACCCCACCTGTAGGT
TTGGCAAGCTAGCTTAAGTAACGCCATTTTGCAAGGCATGGAAAAATACATAACTGAGAATAGAGAAGTT
CAGATCAAGGTCAGGAACAGATGGAACAGCTGAATATGGGCCAAACAGGATATCTGTGGTAAGCAGTTCC
TGCCCCGGCTCAGGGCCAAGAACAGATGGAACAGCTGAATATGGGCCAAACAGGATATCTGTGGTAAGCA
GTTCCTGCCCCGGCTCAGGGCCAAGAACAGATGGTCCCCAGATGCGGTCCAGCCCTCAGCAGTTTCTAGA
GAACCATCAGATGTTTCCAGGGTGCCCCAAGGACCTGAAATGACCCTGTGCCTTATTTGAACTAACCAAT
CAGTTCGCTTCTCGCTTCTGTTCGCGCGCTTCTGCTCCCCGAGCTCAATAAAAGAGCCCACAACCCCTCA
CTCGGCGCGCCAGTCCTCCGATTGACTGAGTCGCCCGGGTACCCGTGTATCCAATAAACCCTCTTGCAGT
TGCATCCGACTTGTGGTCTCGCTGTTCCTTGGGAGGGTCTCCTCTGAGTGATTGACTACCCGTCAGCGGG
GGTCTTTCACATGCAGCATGTATCAAAATTAATTTGGTTTTTTTTCTTAAGTATTTACATTAAATGGCCA
TAGTTGCATTAATGAATCGGCCAACGCGCGGGGAGAGGCGGTTTGCGTATTGGGCGCTCTTCCGCTTCCT
CGCTCACTGACTCGCTGCGCTCGGTCGTTCGGCTGCGGCGAGCGGTATCAGCTCACTCAAAGGCGGTAAT
ACGGTTATCCACAGAATCAGGGGATAACGCAGGAAAGAACATGTGAGCAAAAGGCCAGCAAAAGGCCAGG
AACCGTAAAAAGGCCGCGTTGCTGGCGTTTTTCCATAGGCTCCGCCCCCCTGACGAGCATCACAAAAATC
GACGCTCAAGTCAGAGGTGGCGAAACCCGACAGGACTATAAAGATACCAGGCGTTTCCCCCTGGAAGCTC
CCTCGTGCGCTCTCCTGTTCCGACCCTGCCGCTTACCGGATACCTGTCCGCCTTTCTCCCTTCGGGAAGC
GTGGCGCTTTCTCATAGCTCACGCTGTAGGTATCTCAGTTCGGTGTAGGTCGTTCGCTCCAAGCTGGGCT
GTGTGCACGAACCCCCCGTTCAGCCCGACCGCTGCGCCTTATCCGGTAACTATCGTCTTGAGTCCAACCC
GGTAAGACACGACTTATCGCCACTGGCAGCAGCCACTGGTAACAGGATTAGCAGAGCGAGGTATGTAGGC
GGTGCTACAGAGTTCTTGAAGTGGTGGCCTAACTACGGCTACACTAGAAGAACAGTATTTGGTATCTGCG
CTCTGCTGAAGCCAGTTACCTTCGGAAAAAGAGTTGGTAGCTCTTGATCCGGCAAACAAACCACCGCTGG
TAGCGGTGGTTTTTTTGTTTGCAAGCAGCAGATTACGCGCAGAAAAAAAGGATCTCAAGAAGATCCTTTG
ATCTTTTCTACGGGGTCTGACGCTCAGTGGAACGAAAACTCACGTTAAGGGATTTTGGTCATGAGATTAT
CAAAAAGGATCTTCACCTAGATCCTTTTGCGGCCGGCCGCAAATCAATCTAAAGTATATATGAGTAAACT
TGGTCTGACAGTTACCAATGCTTAATCAGTGAGGCACCTATCTCAGCGATCTGTCTATTTCGTTCATCCA
TAGTTGCCTGACTCCCCGTCGTGTAGATAACTACGATACGGGAGGGCTTACCATCTGGCCCCAGTGCTGC
AATGATACCGCGAGACCCACGCTCACCGGCTCCAGATTTATCAGCAATAAACCAGCCAGCCGGAAGGGCC
GAGCGCAGAAGTGGTCCTGCAACTTTATCCGCCTCCATCCAGTCTATTAATTGTTGCCGGGAAGCTAGAG
TAAGTAGTTCGCCAGTTAATAGTTTGCGCAACGTTGTTGCCATTGCTACAGGCATCGTGGTGTCACGCTC
GTCGTTTGGTATGGCTTCATTCAGCTCCGGTTCCCAACGATCAAGGCGAGTTACATGATCCCCCATGTTG
TGCAAAAAAGCGGTTAGCTCCTTCGGTCCTCCGATCGTTGTCAGAAGTAAGTTGGCCGCAGTGTTATCAC
TCATGGTTATGGCAGCACTGCATAATTCTCTTACTGTCATGCCATCCGTAAGATGCTTTTCTGTGACTGG
TGAGTACTCAACCAAGTCATTCTGAGAATAGTGTATGCGGCGACCGAGTTGCTCTTGCCCGGCGTCAACA
CGGGATAATACCGCGCCACATAGCAGAACTTTAAAAGTGCTCATCATTGGAAAACGTTCTTCGGGGCGAA
AACTCTCAAGGATCTTACCGCTGTTGAGATCCAGTTCGATGTAACCCACTCGTGCACCCAACTGATCTTC
AGCATCTTTTACTTTCACCAGCGTTTCTGGGTGAGCAAAAACAGGAAGGCAAAATGCCGCAAAAAAGGGA
ATAAGGGCGACACGGAAATGTTGAATACTCATACTCTTCCTTTTTCAATATTATTGAAGCATTTATCAGG
GTTATTGTCTCATGAGCGGATACATATTTGAATGTATTTAGAAAAATAAACAAATAGGGGTTCCGCGCAC
ATTTCCCCGAAAAGTGCCACCTGACGTCTAAGAAACCATTATTATCATGACATTAACCTATAAAAATAGG
CGTATCACGAGGCCCTTTCGTCTTCACTATAGGAGCTTGGCCCATTGCATACGTTGTATCCATATCATAA
TATGTACATTTATATTGGCTCATGTCCAACATTACCGCCATGTT
